>Addgene plasmid #192303 | pEN_TT 3xFLAG-TTI1 | addgene full sequence | sequence record 375652 | Addgene NGS Result
CTGACGGATGGCCTTTTTGCGTTTCTACAAACTCTTCCTGTTAGTTAGTTACTTAAGCTCGGGCCCCAAA
TAATGATTTTATTTTGACTGATAGTGACCTGTTCGTTGCAACAAATTGATAAGCAATGCTTTTTTATAAT
GCCAACTTTGTACAAAAAAGCAGGCTTTAAAGGAACCAATTCAGTCGACTGGATCCCGAGTTTACTCCCT
ATCAGTGATAGAGAACGTATGTCGAGTTTACTCCCTATCAGTGATAGAGAACGATGTCGAGTTTACTCCC
TATCAGTGATAGAGAACGTATGTCGAGTTTACTCCCTATCAGTGATAGAGAACGTATGTCGAGTTTACTC
CCTATCAGTGATAGAGAACGTATGTCGAGTTTATCCCTATCAGTGATAGAGAACGTATGTCGAGTTTACT
CCCTATCAGTGATAGAGAACGTATGTCGAGGTAGGCGTGTACGGTGGGAGGCCTATATAAGCAGAGCTCG
TTTAGTGAACCGTCAGATCGCCACTAGATGGACTACAAAGACCATGACGGTGATTATAAAGATCATGACA
TCGATTACAAGGATGACGATGACAAGACTAGCATGGCAGTTTTTGATACTCCTGAGGAGGCCTTTGGTGT
CTTACGTCCAGTCTGTGTTCAGCTCACAAAGACCCAGACAGTGGAGAATGTGGAGCATCTGCAGACACGA
CTACAAGCTGTGAGTGACAGTGCCCTTCAGGAACTTCAGCAGTACATCCTCTTCCCTCTGCGATTTACCC
TGAAGACCCCAGGTCCCAAAAGAGAGCGTTTGATCCAAAGTGTGGTGGAATGCCTCACATTTGTCCTTTC
TTCAACATGTGTGAAAGAACAGGAGCTTCTCCAGGAACTCTTTTCAGAACTCTCTGCTTGTCTGTATTCA
CCCAGCTCCCAAAAACCTGCGGCTGTGTCCGAGGAGTTGAAATTGGCTGTGATCCAGGGACTTAGCACAT
TAATGCACTCAGCTTATGGGGACATCATTCTGACTTTTTATGAGCCCTCCATTCTGCCACGTTTAGGATT
TGCTGTATCTTTACTGTTAGGCCTTGCAGAACAGGAGAAATCAAAGCAAATTAAAATTGCTGCCTTAAAA
TGTTTACAGGTTCTACTCTTGCAGTGTGATTGTCAGGACCATCCAAGGTCATTGGATGAACTTGAACAAA
AGCAGCTGGGGGATTTGTTTGCCTCTTTTTTACCTGGAATCTCAACTGCACTGACCAGGCTTATCACAGG
AGACTTTAAACAAGGTCACAGCATTGTCGTATCTTCCCTAAAGATCTTTTACAAGACAGTGAGCTTCATT
ATGGCTGATGAACAGCTCAAAAGAATCTCAAAGGTCCAAGCAAAACCTGCAGTTGAGCACAGAGTAGCAG
AGCTGATGGTTTACAGGGAAGCAGATTGGGTAAAAAAGACTGGCGACAAGTTGACTATCCTTATTAAAAA
GATAATTGAGTGTGTTTCTGTTCACCCACACTGGAAGGTGAGACTGGAACTGGTAGAACTTGTGGAGGAC
CTTCTTTTGAAGTGCAGTCAATCATTGGTCGAATGTGCTGGTCCCCTTCTGAAGGCCTTAGTGGGACTAG
TAAATGATGAGAGTCCTGAAATCCAAGCCCAGTGCAATAAAGTTCTGAGACATTTTGCAGATCAAAAAGT
AGTGGTGGGCAACAAAGCCCTCGCTGACATCTTGTCAGAAAGCCTGCATTCCCTTGCCACATCTCTTCCT
CGCCTAATGAACTCCCAAGATGACCAGGGCAAATTCTCTACTCTTTCCTTGTTACTTGGTTATCTGAAAC
TCTTGGGCCCAAAAATAAACTTTGTCCTCAACTCTGTGGCCCATCTCCAGCGGCTTTCCAAAGCACTCAT
CCAAGTTCTAGAGCTAGACGTGGCTGACATCAAGATTGTTGAGGAACGGCGTTGGAACTCTGATGATCTG
AATGCTTCTCCAAAGACCTCAGCCACACAGCCTTGGAACCGCATCCAGAGGAGATATTTCCGCTTCTTCA
CTGATGAGAGAATCTTCATGCTCTTGAGGCAGGTTTGTCAGCTACTTGGTTATTATGGGAATCTTTATTT
GCTTGTGGATCACTTTATGGAACTTTACCATCAATCTGTGGTTTACCGGAAGCAAGCTGCCATGATCCTT
AATGAACTGGTTACAGGGGCTGCTGGGCTGGAGGTTGAGGATCTTCACGAAAAACATATTAAAACAAACC
CAGAAGAACTGAGAGAGATTGTGACATCTATACTTGAAGAATACACAAGTCAAGAAAATTGGTATTTGGT
TACCTGTCTTGAAACTGAGGAAATGGGAGAGGAGCTGATGATGGAGCACCCAGGCCTCCAAGCCATCACG
TCTGGTGAACACACCTGCCAAGTTACATCTTTTCTAGCCTTCTCAAAGCCAAGTCCCACTATTTGCTCCA
TGAACAGTAACATCTGGCAAATATGCATTCAGTTGGAAGGAATTGGCCAGTTTGCATATGCACTAGGAAA
AGACTTCTGTTTGCTCTTGATGTCAGCCCTTTATCCAGTACTGGAGAAGGCTGGAGACCAAACCCTACTC
ATTAGTCAGGTGGCTACCAGCACCATGATGGACGTTTGCCGTGCTTGTGGCTACGACTCCCTGCAGCACC
TGATCAATCAAAATTCAGACTATTTAGTGAATGGGATCTCTTTAAATCTGCGTCATCTGGCTCTGCATCC
TCATACCCCAAAGGTCCTGGAAGTCATGCTGCGGAACTCAGATGCTAACCTGCTTCCTTTGGTGGCAGAT
GTGGTTCAAGATGTCTTGGCCACCCTGGACCAATTTTACGATAAGAGAGCTGCTTCCTTTGTCAGCGTTC
TGCATGCTCTGATGGCAGCATTAGCCCAGTGGTTCCCAGACACAGGTAATCTTGGGCACCTCCAAGAGCA
AAGTTTAGGAGAAGAGGGAAGTCATTTGAACCAAAGACCAGCAGCTCTTGAGAAGAGCACCACCACAGCT
GAAGACATCGAACAGTTTTTGCTGAACTACCTCAAAGAGAAGGATGTGGCAGATGGAAATGTCTCGGATT
TTGATAATGAAGAAGAGGAACAGTCAGTCCCTCCCAAAGTGGATGAGAATGACACCCGTCCAGATGTGGA
GCCACCACTGCCATTGCAGATCCAAATAGCCATGGACGTGATGGAACGCTGCATCCACTTGTTGTCAGAT
AAAAATCTGCAAATCCGCCTGAAGGTCTTGGATGTGCTGGATCTGTGTGTGGTTGTTCTTCAGTCCCACA
AAAACCAGCTGCTTCCCTTGGCTCATCAGGCCTGGCCCTCGCTCGTTCACCGACTCACACGGGACGCCCC
CCTGGCAGTGCTTAGAGCCTTCAAGGTTTTACGTACCCTGGGAAGCAAGTGTGGTGACTTTCTTCGCAGC
CGGTTCTGCAAAGATGTCCTGCCAAAGCTGGCTGGCTCCCTAGTCACCCAGGCCCCCATCAGTGCCAGGG
CTGGACCAGTTTACTCGCACACGCTGGCCTTCAAGTTGCAGCTGGCTGTCTTACAGGGCCTGGGCCCCCT
CTGTGAGAGACTGGACCTAGGTGAGGGTGACCTGAATAAAGTGGCTGATGCCTGCTTGATTTACCTCAGT
GTCAAACAGCCCGTGAAATTACAAGAGGCTGCCAGGAGCGTCTTCCTCCACTTGATGAAGGTGGACCCAG
ACTCCACCTGGTTCCTCCTGAACGAGCTTTACTGCCCCGTGCAGTTCACACCTCCCCACCCCAGCCTCCA
CCCTGTGCAGCTGCACGGGGCCAGCGGGCAGCAGAACCCCTACACGACCAACGTGCTCCAGCTGCTCAAG
GAGCTGCAGTGACAATTGGAAGACTAATGCGTTTTCGAGATATCTAGACCCAGCTTTCTTGTACAAAGTT
GGCATTATAAGAAAGCATTGCTTATCAATTTGTTGCAACGAACAGGTCACTATCAGTCAAAATAAAATCA
TTATTTGCCATCCAGCTGCAGCTCTGGCCCGTGTCTCAAAATCTCTGATGTTACATTGCACAAGATAAAA
ATATATCATCATGAACAATAAAACTGTCTGCTTACATAAACAGTAATACAAGGGGTGTTATGAGCCATAT
TCAACGGGAAACGTCGAGGCCGCGATTAAATTCCAACATGGATGCTGATTTATATGGGTATAAATGGGCT
CGCGATAATGTCGGGCAATCAGGTGCGACAATCTATCGCTTGTATGGGAAGCCCGATGCGCCAGAGTTGT
TTCTGAAACATGGCAAAGGTAGCGTTGCCAATGATGTTACAGATGAGATGGTCAGACTAAACTGGCTGAC
GGAATTTATGCCTCTTCCGACCATCAAGCATTTTATCCGTACTCCTGATGATGCATGGTTACTCACCACT
GCGATCCCCGGAAAAACAGCATTCCAGGTATTAGAAGAATATCCTGATTCAGGTGAAAATATTGTTGATG
CGCTGGCAGTGTCCCTGCGCCGGTTGCATTCGATTCCTGTTTGTAATTGTCCTTTTAACAGCGATCGCGT
ATTTCGTCTCGCTCAGGCGCAATCACGAATGAATAACGGTTTGGTTGATGCGAGTGATTTTGATGACGAG
CGTAATGGCTGGCCTGTTGAACAAGTCTGGAAAGAAATGCATAAACTTTTGCCATTCTCACCGGATTCAG
TCGTCACTCATGGTGATTTCTCACTTGATAACCTTATTTTTGACGAGGGGAAATTAGGCCGGGAAGCCGA
TCTCGGCTTGAACGAATTGTTAGGTGGCGGTACTTGGGTCGATATCAAAGTGCATCACTTCTTCCCGTAT
GCCCAACTTTGTATAGAGAGCCACTGCGGGATCGTCACCGTAATCTGCTTGCACGTAGATCACATAAGCA
CCAAGCGCGTTGGCCTCATGCTTGAGGAGATTGATGAGCGCGGTGGCAATGCCCTGCCTCCGGTGCTCGC
CGGAGACTGCGAGATCATAGATATAGATCTCACTACGCGGCTGCTCAAACTTGGGCAGAACGTAAGCCGC
GAGAGCGCCAACAACCGCTTCTTGGTCGAAGGCAGCAAGCGCGATGAATGTCTTACTACGGAGCAAGTTC
CCGAGGTAATCGGAGTCCGGCTGATGTTGGGAGTAGGTGGCTACGTCTCCGAACTCACGACCGAAAAGAT
CAAGAGCAGCCCGCATGGATTTGACTTGGTCAGGGCCGAGCCTACATGTGCGAATGATGCCCATACTTGA
GCCACCTAACTTTGTTTTAGGGCGACTGCCCTGCTGCGTAACATCGTTGCTGCTGCGTAACATCGTTGCT
GCTCCATAACATCAAACATCGACCCACGGCGTAACGCGCTTGCTGCTTGGATGCCCGAGGCATAGACTGT
ACAAAAAAACAGTCATAACAAGCCATGAAAACCGCCACTGCGCCGTTACCACCGCTGCGTTCGGTCAAGG
TTCTGGACCAGTTGCGTGAGCGCATACGCTACTTGCATTACAGTTTACGAACCGAACAGGCTTATGTCAA
CTGGGTTCGTGCCTTCATCCGTTTCCACGGTGTGCGTCACCCGGCAACCTTGGGCAGCAGCGAAGTCGAG
GCATTTCTGTCCTGGCTGGCGAACGAGCGCAAGGTTTCGGTCTCCACGCATCGTCAGGCATTGGCGGCCT
TGCTGTTCTTCTACGGCAAGGTGCTGTGCACGGATCTGCCCTGGCTTCAGGAGATCGGAAGACCTCGGCC
GTCGCGGCGCTTGCCGGTGGTGCTGACCCCGGATGAAGTGGTTCGCATCCTCGGTTTTCTGGAAGGCGAG
CATCGTTTGTTCGCCCAGGACTCTAGCTATAGTTCTAGTGGTTGGCTACTAATAGGTTGTATTGATGTTG
GACGAGTCGGAATCGCAGACCGATACCAGGATCTTGCCATCCTATGGAACTGCCTCGGTGAGTTTTCTCC
TTCATTACAGAAACGGCTTTTTCAAAAATATGGTATTGATAATCCTGATATGAATAAATTGCAGTTTCAT
TTGATGCTCGATGAGTTTTTCTAATCAGAATTGGTTAATTGGTTGTAACACTGGCAGAGCATTACGCTGA
CTTGACGGGACGGCGCAAGCTCATGACCAAAATCCCTTAACGTGAGTTTTCGTTCCACTGAGCGTCAGAC
CCCGTAGAAAAGATCAAAGGATCTTCTTGAGATCCTTTTTTTCTGCGCGTAATCTGCTGCTTGCAAACAA
AAAAACCACCGCTACCAGCGGTGGTTTGTTTGCCGGATCAAGAGCTACCAACTCTTTTTCCGAAGGTAAC
TGGCTTCAGCAGAGCGCAGATACCAAATACTGTTCTTCTAGTGTAGCCGTAGTTAGGCCACCACTTCAAG
AACTCTGTAGCACCGCCTACATACCTCGCTCTGCTAATCCTGTTACCAGTGGCTGCTGCCAGTGGCGATA
AGTCGTGTCTTACCGGGTTGGACTCAAGACGATAGTTACCGGATAAGGCGCAGCGGTCGGGCTGAACGGG
GGGTTCGTGCACACAGCCCAGCTTGGAGCGAACGACCTACACCGAACTGAGATACCTACAGCGTGAGCTA
TGAGAAAGCGCCACGCTTCCCGAAGGGAGAAAGGCGGACAGGTATCCGGTAAGCGGCAGGGTCGGAACAG
GAGAGCGCACGAGGGAGCTTCCAGGGGGAAACGCCTGGTATCTTTATAGTCCTGTCGGGTTTCGCCACCT
CTGACTTGAGCGTCGATTTTTGTGATGCTCGTCAGGGGGGCGGAGCCTATGGAAAAACGCCAGCAACGCG
GCCTTTTTACGGTTCCTGGCCTTTTGCTGGCCTTTTGCTCACATGTTCTTTCCTGCGTTATCCCCTGATT
CTGTGGATAACCGTATTACCGCTAGCATGGATCTCGGGGACGTCTAACTACTAAGCGAGAGTAGGGAACT
GCCAGGCATCAAATAAAACGAAAGGCTCAGTCGGAAGACTGGGCCTTTCGTTTTATCTGTTGTTTGTCGG
TGAACGCTCTCCTGAGTAGGACAAATCCGCCGGGAGCGGATTTGAACGTTGTGAAGCAACGGCCCGGAGG
GTGGCGGGCAGGACGCCCGCCATAAACTGCCAGGCATCAAACTAAGCAGAAGGCCATC
Features (pLannotate 1.2.2; 13 found; start..end, strand, type, name):
     67..166     +  protein_bind   attL1: mutant version of attL; recombination site for the Gateway® LR reaction LR Clonase™
    198..512     +  promoter       tight TRE promoter: Tet-responsive promoter PTight, consisting of seven tet operator sequences followed by the minimal CMV promoter
    521..586     +  CDS            3xFLAG: three tandem FLAG® epitope tags, followed by an enterokinase cleavage site
    593..3859    +  CDS            TTI1: TTI1_HUMAN - Also known as KIAA0406, SMG10. Experimental evidence at protein level: Swiss-Prot protein existence level 1. Regulator of the DNA damage response (DDR). Part of the TTT complex that is required to stabilize protein levels of the phosphatidylinositol 3-kinase-related protein kinase (PIKK) family proteins. The TTT complex is involved in the cellular resistance to DNA damage stresses, like ionizing radiation (IR), ultraviolet (UV) and mitomycin C (MMC). Together with the TTT complex and HSP90 may participate in the proper folding of newly synthesized PIKKs. Promotes assembly, stabili
   3898..3997    -  protein_bind   attL2: mutant version of attL; recombination site for the Gateway® LR reaction LR Clonase™
   4120..4746    +  CDS            KanR (fragment): aminoglycoside phosphotransferase; aph(3')-Ia; confers resistance to kanamycin in bacteria or G418 (Geneticin®) in eukaryotes
   4780..5313    -  CDS            GmR: gentamycin acetyltransferase; aacC1; confers resistance to gentamycin
   5502..5530    -  promoter       Pc promoter: intI1 (promoter lies within the coding sequence); class 1 integron promoter
   5508..5855    -  CDS            YPR2_ECOLX (fragment): Protein predicted: Swiss-Prot protein existence level 4. From Escherichia coli.
   5860..6044    +  CDS            KanR (fragment): aminoglycoside phosphotransferase; aph(3')-Ia; confers resistance to kanamycin in bacteria or G418 (Geneticin®) in eukaryotes
   6187..6775    +  rep_origin     ori: high-copy-number ColE1/pMB1/pBR322/pUC origin of replication
   6943..6986    -  terminator     rrnB T1 terminator: Escherichia coli rrnB; transcription terminator T1 from the E. coli rrnB gene
   7118..17      +  terminator     rrnB T2 terminator (across the origin): transcription terminator T2 from the E. coli rrnB gene
