[The description below was written by a language model from this plasmid's Addgene catalogue record and pLannotate feature annotations shown in this document.]
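Description:
pEN_TT 3xFLAG-TTI1 is a Gateway entry vector of about 7.1 kb, built on the pEN_TTmiRC2-3xFLAG backbone, that carries a tetracycline-inducible expression cassette for epitope-tagged human TTI1. It is maintained in E. coli as a high-copy plasmid through a ColE1/pUC-type origin and is selected with gentamicin. The gentamicin acetyltransferase gene (aacC1) is driven by a class 1 integron Pc promoter. It sits between two kanamycin-resistance fragments, which suggests it was inserted into and disrupted an original KanR gene, so kanamycin is not the working marker. rrnB T1 and T2 terminators lie upstream of the Gateway cassette and insulate it from read-through transcription from the backbone.

The payload lies between the attL1 and attL2 sites. It consists of the tight TRE promoter (seven tet operators fused to a minimal CMV promoter), followed by a 3xFLAG tag with an enterokinase cleavage site joined to the N-terminus of the TTI1 coding sequence. The insert was cloned by restriction digestion, with the 5′ SpeI site destroyed and the 3′ MfeI site retained. TTI1 (KIAA0406/SMG10) is a component of the TTT complex, which stabilises and helps fold PIKK-family kinases and contributes to the DNA damage response. No polyadenylation signal is annotated within the att-flanked region, and no Tet transactivator is present, so both would presumably be supplied by the destination vector or the host cells. An LR Clonase reaction moves the whole promoter-tag-gene unit into a compatible destination vector. The resulting construct allows inducible expression of FLAG-detectable TTI1 in mammalian cells.
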