Addgene plasmid #192303: pEN_TT 3xFLAG-TTI1
Purpose: Gateway entry vector for an inducible 3xFLAG-TTI1
Depositing lab: Kevin Janes. Depositing organization: University of Virginia. Publication: Nucleocytoplasmic transport of active HER2 causes fractional escape from the DCIS-like state. Wang L, Paudel BB, McKnight RA, Janes KA. Nat Commun. 2023 Apr 13;14(1):2110. doi: 10.1038/s41467-023-37914-x. PubMed 37055441.
Backbone
  Vector backbone: pEN_TTmiRC2-3xFLAG
  Backbone manufacturer: Addgene #25752
  Vector type: Gateway entry vector
Growth in bacteria
  Bacterial resistance: Gentamicin, 10 μg/mL
  Growth temperature: 37°C
  Growth strain: DH5alpha
  Copy number: High Copy
Gene/Insert
  Gene/Insert name: TTI1 (alt names: KIAA0406; smg-10)
  Species: H. sapiens (human)
  Entrez Gene: TTI1 (a.k.a. KIAA0406)
  Tag / fusion protein: 3xFLAG (N terminal on insert)
  Cloning method: Restriction Enzyme; 5′ cloning site SpeI (destroyed during cloning); 3′ cloning site MfeI (not destroyed)
Terms and licenses: Academic/Nonprofit Terms; Industry Terms: Not Available to Industry
How to cite: pEN_TT 3xFLAG-TTI1 was a gift from Kevin Janes (Addgene plasmid # 192303 ; http://n2t.net/addgene:192303 ; RRID:Addgene_192303)
